>Addgene plasmid #206269 | pMMK ENTR 1 HITI-2c ACTB | addgene full sequence | sequence record 406397 | Addgene NGS Result
TTGAGATCCTTTTTTTCTGCGCGTAATCTGCTGCTTGCAAACAAAAAAACCACCGCTACCAGCGGTGGTT
TGTTTGCCGGATCAAGAGCTACCAACTCTTTTTCCGAAGGTAACTGGCTTCAGCAGAGCGCAGATACCAA
ATACTGTTCTTCTAGTGTAGCCGTAGTTAGGCCACCACTTCAAGAACTCTGTAGCACCGCCTACATACCT
CGCTCTGCTAATCCTGTTACCAGTGGCTGCTGCCAGTGGCGATAAGTCGTGTCTTACCGGGTTGGACTCA
AGACGATAGTTACCGGATAAGGCGCAGCGGTCGGGCTGAACGGGGGGTTCGTGCACACAGCCCAGCTTGG
AGCGAACGACCTACACCGAACTGAGATACCTACAGCGTGAGCTATGAGAAAGCGCCACGCTTCCCGAAGG
GAGAAAGGCGGACAGGTATCCGGTAAGCGGCAGGGTCGGAACAGGAGAGCGCACGAGGGAGCTTCCAGGG
GGAAACGCCTGGTATCTTTATAGTCCTGTCGGGTTTCGCCACCTCTGACTTGAGCGTCGATTTTTGTGAT
GCTCGTCAGGGGGGCGGAGCCTATGGAAAAACGCCAGCAACGCGCAAATAATGATTTTATTTTGACTGAT
AGTGACCTGTTCGTTGCAACAAATTGATAAGCAATGCTTTTTTATAATGCCAACTTTGTACAAAAAAGCA
GGCTGTTTAAACGATATCGCGGGACTCTGGGGTTCGAAATGAGACAGCTCCCCACACACCACAGGGTGTG
TGGGGAGCTGTCACATCCAGGGTCCTCACTGCCTGTCCCCTTCCCTCCTCAGATCATTGCTCCTCCTGAG
CGCAAGTACTCCGTGTGGATCGGCGGCTCCATCCTGGCCTCGCTGTCCACCTTCCAGCAGATGTGGATCA
GCAAGCAGGAGTATGACGAGTCCGGCCCCTCCATCGTCCACCGCAAATGCTTCGTGAGCAAGGGCGAGGA
GGATAACATGGCCATCATCAAGGAGTTCATGCGCTTCAAGGTGCACATGGAGGGCTCCGTGAACGGCCAC
GAGTTCGAGATCGAGGGCGAGGGCGAGGGCCGCCCCTACGAGGGCACCCAGACCGCCAAGCTGAAGGTGA
CCAAGGGTGGCCCCCTGCCCTTCGCCTGGGACATCCTGTCCCCTCAGTTCATGTACGGCTCCAAGGCCTA
CGTGAAGCACCCCGCCGACATCCCCGACTACTTGAAGCTGTCCTTCCCCGAGGGCTTCAAGTGGGAGCGC
GTGATGAACTTCGAGGACGGCGGCGTGGTGACCGTGACCCAGGACTCCTCCCTGCAGGACGGCGAGTTCA
TCTACAAGGTGAAGCTGCGCGGCACCAACTTCCCCTCCGACGGCCCCGTAATGCAGAAGAAGACCATGGG
CTGGGAGGCCTCCTCCGAGCGGATGTACCCCGAGGACGGCGCCCTGAAGGGCGAGATCAAGCAGAGGCTG
AAGCTGAAGGACGGCGGCCACTACGACGCTGAGGTCAAGACCACCTACAAGGCCAAGAAGCCCGTGCAGC
TGCCCGGCGCCTACAACGTCAACATCAAGTTGGACATCACCTCCCACAACGAGGACTACACCATCGTGGA
ACAGTACGAACGCGCCGAGGGCCGCCACTCCACCGGCGGCATGGACGAGCTGTACAAGGAATTCGGCAGT
GGAGAGGGCAGAGGAAGTCTGCTAACATGCGGTGACGTCGAGGAGAATCCTGGCCCAATGACCGAGTACA
AGCCCACGGTGCGCCTCGCCACCCGCGACGACGTCCCCAGGGCCGTACGCACCCTCGCCGCCGCGTTCGC
CGACTACCCCGCCACGCGCCACACCGTCGATCCGGACCGCCACATCGAGCGGGTCACCGAGCTGCAAGAA
CTCTTCCTCACGCGCGTCGGGCTCGACATCGGCAAGGTGTGGGTCGCGGACGACGGCGCCGCGGTGGCGG
TCTGGACCACGCCGGAGAGCGTCGAAGCGGGGGCGGTGTTCGCCGAGATCGGCCCGCGCATGGCCGAGTT
GAGCGGTTCCCGGCTGGCCGCGCAGCAACAGATGGAAGGCCTCCTGGCGCCGCACCGGCCCAAGGAGCCC
GCGTGGTTCCTGGCCACCGTCGGCGTCTCGCCCGACCACCAGGGCAAGGGTCTGGGCAGCGCCGTCGTGC
TCCCCGGAGTGGAGGCGGCCGAGCGCGCCGGGGTGCCCGCCTTCCTGGAGACCTCCGCGCCCCACAACCT
CCCCTTCTACGAGCGGCTCGGCTTCACCGTCACCGCCGACGTCGAGGTGCCCGAAGGACCGCGCACCTGG
TGCATGACCCGCAAGCCCGGTGCCTAGGCGGACTATGACTTAGTTGCGTTACACCCTTTCTTGACAAAAC
CTAACTTGCGCAGAAAACAAGATGAGATTGGCATGGCTTTATTTGTTTTTTTTGTTTTGTTTTGGTTTTT
TTTTTTTTTTGGCTTGACTCAGGATTTAAAAACTGGAACGGTGAAGGTGACAGCAGTCGGTTGGAGCGAG
CATCCCCCAAAGTTCACAATGTGGCCGAGGACTTTGATTGCACATTGTTGTTTTTTTAATAGTCATTCCA
AATGACAGCTCCCCACACACCACAGGGCTGTCCCTCTTCTCTTATGAAGAGATATCCCTAGGCCCGGGCA
ACTTTGTATAATAAAGTTGAACGAGAAACGTAAAATGATATAAATATCAATATATTAAATTAGATTTTGC
ATAAAAAACAGACTACATAATACTGTAAAACACAACATATCCAGTCACTATGCTGGCCCGTGTCTCAAAA
TCTCTGATGTTACATTGCACAAGATAAAAATATATCATCATGAACAATAAAACTGTCTGCTTACATAAAC
AGTAATACAAGGGGTGTTATGAGCCATATTCAACGGGAAACGTCGAGGCCGCGATTAAATTCCAACATGG
ATGCTGATTTATATGGGTATAAATGGGCTCGCGATAATGTCGGGCAATCAGGTGCGACAATCTATCGCTT
GTATGGGAAGCCCGATGCGCCAGAGTTGTTTCTGAAACATGGCAAAGGTAGCGTTGCCAATGATGTTACA
GATGAGATGGTCAGACTAAACTGGCTGACGGAATTTATGCCTCTTCCGACCATCAAGCATTTTATCCGTA
CTCCTGATGATGCATGGTTACTCACCACTGCGATCCCCGGAAAAACAGCATTCCAGGTATTAGAAGAATA
TCCTGATTCAGGTGAAAATATTGTTGATGCGCTGGCAGTGTTCCTGCGCCGGTTGCATTCGATTCCTGTT
TGTAATTGTCCTTTTAACAGCGATCGCGTATTTCGTCTCGCTCAGGCGCAATCACGAATGAATAACGGTT
TGGTTGATGCGAGTGATTTTGATGACGAGCGTAATGGCTGGCCTGTTGAACAAGTCTGGAAAGAAATGCA
TAAACTTTTGCCATTCTCACCGGATTCAGTCGTCACTCATGGTGATTTCTCACTTGATAACCTTATTTTT
GACGAGGGGAAATTAATAGGTTGTATTGATGTTGGACGAGTCGGAATCGCAGACCGATACCAGGATCTTG
CCATCCTATGGAACTGCCTCGGTGAGTTTTCTCCTTCATTACAGAAACGGCTTTTTCAAAAATATGGTAT
TGATAATCCTGATATGAATAAATTGCAGTTTCATTTGATGCTCGATGAGTTTTTCTAATCAGAATTGGTT
AATTGGTTGTAACACTGGCAGAGCATTACGCTGACTTGACGGGACGGCGCAAGCTCATGACCAAAATCCC
TTAACGTGAGTTACGCGTCGTTCCACTGAGCGTCAGACCCCGTAGAAAAGATCAAAGGATCTTC
Features (pLannotate 1.2.2; 7 found; start..end, strand, type, name):
      1..589     +  rep_origin     ori: high-copy-number ColE1/pMB1/pBR322/pUC origin of replication
    605..704     +  protein_bind   attL1: mutant version of attL; recombination site for the Gateway® LR reaction LR Clonase™
    868..963     +  CDS            ACT_DICVI: Experimental evidence at transcript level: Swiss-Prot protein existence level 2. Actins are highly conserved proteins that are involved in various types of cell motility and are ubiquitously expressed in all eukaryotic cells. From Dictyocaulus viviparus (Bovine lungworm).
    964..1668    +  CDS            mCherry: mCherry is a basic (constitutively fluorescent) red fluorescent protein published in 2004, derived from Discosoma sp.. It is reported to be a very rapidly-maturing monomer with low acid sensitivity.
   1738..2335    +  CDS            PuroR (fragment): puromycin N-acetyltransferase; pac from Streptomyces; confers resistance to puromycin
   2659..2782    +  protein_bind   attR3: mutant version of attR; recombination site for the Gateway® LR reaction LR Clonase™
   2889..3698    +  CDS            KanR: aminoglycoside phosphotransferase; aph(3')-Ia; confers resistance to kanamycin in bacteria or G418 (Geneticin®) in eukaryotes
