[The description below was written by a language model from this plasmid's Addgene catalogue record and pLannotate feature annotations shown in this document.]
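Description:
pMMK ENTR 1 HITI-2c ACTB is a small (about 3.8 kb) Gateway entry plasmid built on the pMMK ENTR 1 backbone. It occupies position 1 in a MultiSite Gateway (MultiMate) assembly. It replicates in E. coli from a high-copy ColE1/pUC-type origin and is selected with kanamycin through an aph(3')-Ia resistance gene. The payload lies between an attL1 site and an attR3 site. In an LR Clonase reaction these sites recombine with matching sites on other entry modules and a destination vector, so the cassette is placed in a defined order and orientation within a larger multi-component construct.

The insert is a synthetic HITI-2c donor, introduced by Gibson cloning, for tagging the C-terminus of human ACTB. The feature table shows a short actin coding segment running directly into the mCherry open reading frame. The annotation tool matched that segment to a nematode actin, which most likely reflects the high conservation of actins, with the segment being the 3' end of the ACTB coding sequence. Downstream of mCherry is a puromycin N-acetyltransferase sequence, and the gap between the two is consistent with the T2A peptide named in the record, although T2A is not annotated. No promoter is annotated in the cassette. This fits a knock-in design in which homology-independent targeted integration (HITI), following CRISPR cleavage, puts the donor under the endogenous ACTB promoter. Correct integration would then yield a red fluorescent β-actin fusion together with co-translationally separated puromycin resistance for selecting edited cells. The nuclease target sites that a HITI donor is expected to carry are not annotated, and the record does not describe their arrangement. The associated publication concerns delivery of CRISPR editing components by a single baculovirus, so this module is presumably combined with nuclease and guide RNA modules in such assemblies.
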