Addgene plasmid #206269: pMMK ENTR 1 HITI-2c ACTB
Purpose: ENTR Vector 1 for MultiSite Gateway assembly. Encodes HITI-2c donor for ACTB C-terminal tagging (mCherry T2A Puro) in human cells
Depositing lab: Imre Berger. Depositing organization: University of Bristol. Publication: Highly efficient CRISPR-mediated large DNA docking and multiplexed prime editing using a single baculovirus. Aulicino F, Pelosse M, Toelzer C, Capin J, Ilegems E, Meysami P, Rollarson R, Berggren PO, Dillingham MS, Schaffitzel C, Saleem MA, Welsh GI, Berger I. Nucleic Acids Res. 2022 Jul 22;50(13):7783-7799. doi: 10.1093/nar/gkac587. PubMed 35801912.
Backbone
  Vector backbone: pMMK ENTR 1
  Vector type: Mammalian Expression, CRISPR ; MultiMate/Gateway ENTR 1
  Selectable markers: Puromycin
Growth in bacteria
  Bacterial resistance: Kanamycin, 50 μg/mL
  Growth temperature: 37°C
  Growth strain: DH5alpha
  Copy number: High Copy
Gene/Insert
  Gene/Insert name: HITI-2c donor
  Species: Synthetic
  Cloning method: Gibson Cloning
Terms and licenses: Academic/Nonprofit Terms; Industry Terms: Not Available to Industry
How to cite: pMMK ENTR 1 HITI-2c ACTB was a gift from Imre Berger (Addgene plasmid # 206269 ; http://n2t.net/addgene:206269 ; RRID:Addgene_206269)
